Addgene plasmid #197037: FSW-ALDH2-E504K-T2A-EGFP
Purpose: Express ALDH2 with E504K mutation from hSyn1 promoter, co-expressed with EGFP
Depositing lab: Ronald Hart. Depositing organization: Rutgers, The State University of New Jersey. Publication: Chronic alcohol metabolism results in DNA repair infidelity and cell cycle-induced senescence in neurons. Sun JK, Wu D, Wong GC, Lau TM, Yang M, Hart RP, Kwan KM, Chan HYE, Chow HM. Aging Cell. 2023 Feb;22(2):e13772. doi: 10.1111/acel.13772. Epub 2023 Jan 23. PubMed 36691110.
Backbone
  Vector backbone: FUGW
  Vector type: Mammalian Expression, Lentiviral
Growth in bacteria
  Bacterial resistance: Ampicillin, 100 μg/mL
  Growth temperature: 37°C
  Growth strain: NEB Stable
  Copy number: Low Copy
Gene/Insert
  Gene/Insert name: ALDH2-E504K
  Species: H. sapiens (human)
  Mutation: E504K
  Cloning method: Gibson Cloning
Terms and licenses: Academic/Nonprofit Terms; Industry Terms: Not Available to Industry
How to cite: FSW-ALDH2-E504K-T2A-EGFP was a gift from Ronald Hart (Addgene plasmid # 197037 ; http://n2t.net/addgene:197037 ; RRID:Addgene_197037)
