[The description below was written by a language model from this plasmid's Addgene catalogue record and pLannotate feature annotations shown in this document.]
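Description:
FSW-ALDH2-E504K-T2A-EGFP is a lentiviral transfer plasmid built on the FUGW backbone for neuron-directed expression of a mutant human aldehyde dehydrogenase 2. In bacteria it is maintained through a ColE1/pUC-type origin and selected with ampicillin via the β-lactamase gene; the catalogue nevertheless lists it as low copy and propagated in a recombination-deficient strain, as is common for LTR-containing plasmids. The backbone also carries an f1 origin and an SV40/EM7-driven BleoR cassette (bleomycin/Zeocin resistance) that lies outside the LTR-flanked region, so it would not be packaged into virus.

The viral genome is transcribed from a CMV enhancer/promoter fused to a truncated HIV-1 5' LTR, followed by the Ψ packaging signal with a gag fragment, the RRE for Rev-dependent nuclear export, and the cPPT/CTS, which aids nuclear import of the reverse-transcribed genome. The internal expression cassette uses the human synapsin I promoter, which confers neuron-specific expression, to drive the ALDH2 coding sequence carrying the E504K substitution. According to the name and purpose field, this is joined through a T2A self-cleaving peptide to EGFP; the T2A is not annotated separately, but there is an unannotated gap between the two coding sequences where it would sit. This arrangement yields the enzyme and the fluorescent marker as separate proteins from one transcript, so that transduced cells can be identified by green fluorescence. A WPRE downstream enhances transcript stability and expression, and the cassette ends in a truncated 3' LTR followed by a bGH polyadenylation signal. The plasmid is intended for producing lentivirus, or for direct transfection, to express the ALDH2 variant in neurons. The associated publication concerns alcohol metabolism, DNA repair and senescence in neurons.
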