Features (pLannotate 1.2.2; 31 found; start..end, strand, type, name):
      1..448     +  promoter       hSyn promoter: human synapsin I promoter; confers neuron-specific expression (Kügler et al., 2003)
    486..2036    +  CDS            ALDH2: ALDH2_HUMAN - Also known as ALDM. Experimental evidence at protein level: Swiss-Prot protein existence level 1. From Homo sapiens (Human).
   2151..2864    +  CDS            EGFP: EGFP is a basic (constitutively fluorescent) green fluorescent protein published in 1996, derived from Aequorea victoria. It is reported to be a rapidly-maturing weak dimer with moderate acid sensitivity.
   2885..2905    +  misc_feature   MCS (fragment): pBluescript multiple cloning site
   2905..3493    +  misc_feature   WPRE: woodchuck hepatitis virus posttranscriptional regulatory element
   3430..4011    +  CDS            nef (fragment): NEF_HV1H2 - Experimental evidence at protein level: Swiss-Prot protein existence level 1. Extracellular Nef protein targets CD4(+) T-lymphocytes for apoptosis by interacting with CXCR4 surface receptors. From Human immunodeficiency virus type 1 group M subtype B (isolate HXB2) (HIV-1).
   4018..4198    +  LTR            5' LTR (truncated): truncated 5' long terminal repeat (LTR) from HIV-1
   4230..4454    +  polyA_signal   bGH poly(A) signal: bovine growth hormone polyadenylation signal
   4458..4479    +  promoter       SV40 promoter (fragment): SV40 enhancer and early promoter
   4500..4928    +  rep_origin     f1 ori (sequence partly withheld): f1 bacteriophage origin of replication; arrow indicates direction of (+) strand synthesis
   4942..5271    +  promoter       SV40 promoter: SV40 enhancer and early promoter
   5319..5366    +  promoter       EM7 promoter: synthetic bacterial promoter&nbsp
   5385..5759    +  CDS            BleoR: antibiotic-binding protein; Sh ble from Streptoalloteichus hindustanus; confers resistance to bleomycin, phleomycin, and Zeocin™
   5769..5894    +  CDS            ble (fragment): BLE_KLEPN - Experimental evidence at protein level: Swiss-Prot protein existence level 1. Binding protein with a strong affinity to the bleomycin family of antibiotics. Binds to CL990; an antimitotic-antibiotic compound. From Klebsiella pneumoniae.
   5889..6010    +  polyA_signal   SV40 poly(A) signal: SV40 polyadenylation signal
   6081..6103    -  protein_bind   lac operator (fragment): The lac repressor binds to the lac operator to inhibit transcription in E. coli. This inhibition can be relieved by adding lactose or isopropyl-β-D-thiogalactopyranoside (IPTG). lac repressor encoded by lacI
   6107..6137    -  promoter       lac promoter: promoter for the E. coli lac operon
   6152..6173    -  protein_bind   CAP binding site: CAP binding activates transcription in the presence of cAMP. E. coli catabolite activator protein
   6186..6278    -  CDS            lacI (fragment): lac repressor; lacI; The lac repressor binds to the lac operator to inhibit transcription in E. coli. This inhibition can be relieved by adding lactose or isopropyl-β-D-thiogalactopyranoside (IPTG).
   6461..7049    -  rep_origin     ori: high-copy-number ColE1/pMB1/pBR322/pUC origin of replication
   7220..8080    -  CDS            AmpR: β-lactamase; bla; confers resistance to ampicillin, carbenicillin, and related antibiotics
   8081..8185    -  promoter       AmpR promoter: bla
   8244..8296    -  misc_feature   bom (fragment): basis of mobility region from pBR322
   8451..8830    +  enhancer       CMV enhancer: human cytomegalovirus immediate early enhancer
   8831..9030    +  promoter       CMV promoter: human cytomegalovirus (CMV) immediate early promoter
   9048..9228    +  LTR            5' LTR (truncated): truncated 5' long terminal repeat (LTR) from HIV-1
   9275..9400    +  misc_feature   HIV-1 Ψ: packaging signal of human immunodeficiency virus type 1
   9384..9747    +  CDS            HIV-1 gag (fragment): gag protein from human immunodeficiency virus 1; gag
   9893..10126   +  misc_feature   RRE: The Rev response element (RRE) of HIV-1 allows for Rev-dependent mRNA export from the nucleus to the cytoplasm.
  10503..10603   +  CDS            Rev (fragment): human immunodeficiency virus 1 (HIV-1) Rev protein; rev; enhances nuclear export of unspliced and incompletely spliced viral mRNAs
  10653..10770   +  misc_feature   cPPT/CTS: central polypurine tract and central termination sequence of HIV-1
>Addgene plasmid #197037 | FSW-ALDH2-E504K-T2A-EGFP | addgene full sequence | sequence record 494633 | Addgene NGS Result
AGTGCAAGTGGGTTTTAGGACCAGGATGAGGCGGGGTGGGGGTGCCTACCTGACGACCGACCCCGACCCA
CTGGACAAGCACCCAACCCCCATTCCCCAAATTGCGCATCCCCTATCAGAGAGGGGGAGGGGAAACAGGA
TGCGGCGAGGCGCGTGCGCACTGCCAGCTTCAGCACCGCGGACAGTGCCTTCGCCCCCGCCTGGCGGCGC
GCGCCACCGCCGCCTCAGCACTGAAGGCGCGCTGACGTCACTCGCCGGTCCCCCGCAAACTCCCCTTCCC
GGCCACCTTGGTCGCGTCCGCGCCGCCGCCGGCCCAGCCGGACCGCACCACGCGAGGCGCGAGATAGGGG
GGCACGGGCGCGACCATCTGCGCTGCGGCGCCGGCGACTCAGCGCTGCCTCAGTCTGCGGTGGGCAGCGG
AGGAGTCGTGTCGTGCCTGAGAGCGCAGTGATCCGGTACCGAGGAGATCTGCCGCCGCGATCGCCATGTT
GCGCGCTGCCGCCCGCTTCGGGCCCCGCCTGGGCCGCCGCCTCTTGTCAGCCGCCGCCACCCAGGCCGTG
CCTGCCCCCAACCAGCAGCCCGAGGTCTTCTGCAACCAGATTTTCATAAACAATGAATGGCACGATGCCG
TCAGCAGGAAAACATTCCCCACCGTCAATCCGTCCACTGGAGAGGTCATCTGTCAGGTAGCTGAAGGGGA
CAAGGAAGATGTGGACAAGGCAGTGAAGGCCGCCCGGGCCGCCTTCCAGCTGGGCTCACCTTGGCGCCGC
ATGGACGCATCACACAGGGGCCGGCTGCTGAACCGCCTGGCCGATCTGATCGAGCGGGACCGGACCTACC
TGGCGGCCTTGGAGACCCTGGACAATGGCAAGCCCTATGTCATCTCCTACCTGGTGGATTTGGACATGGT
CCTCAAATGTCTCCGGTATTATGCCGGCTGGGCTGATAAGTACCACGGGAAAACCATCCCCATTGACGGA
GACTTCTTCAGCTACACACGCCATGAACCTGTGGGGGTGTGCGGGCAGATCATTCCGTGGAATTTCCCGC
TCCTGATGCAAGCATGGAAGCTGGGCCCAGCCTTGGCAACTGGAAACGTGGTTGTGATGAAGGTAGCTGA
GCAGACACCCCTCACCGCCCTCTATGTGGCCAACCTGATCAAGGAGGCTGGCTTTCCCCCTGGTGTGGTC
AACATTGTGCCTGGATTTGGCCCCACGGCTGGGGCCGCCATTGCCTCCCATGAGGATGTGGACAAAGTGG
CATTCACAGGCTCCACTGAGATTGGCCGCGTAATCCAGGTTGCTGCTGGGAGCAGCAACCTCAAGAGAGT
GACCTTGGAGCTGGGGGGGAAGAGCCCCAACATCATCATGTCAGATGCCGATATGGATTGGGCCGTGGAA
CAGGCCCACTTCGCCCTGTTCTTCAACCAGGGCCAGTGCTGCTGTGCCGGCTCCCGGACCTTCGTGCAGG
AGGACATCTATGATGAGTTTGTGGAGCGGAGCGTTGCCCGGGCCAAGTCTCGGGTGGTCGGGAACCCCTT
TGATAGCAAGACCGAGCAGGGGCCGCAGGTGGATGAAACTCAGTTTAAGAAGATCCTCGGCTACATCAAC
ACGGGGAAGCAAGAGGGGGCGAAGCTGCTGTGTGGTGGGGGCATTGCTGCTGACCGTGGTTACTTCATCC
AGCCCACTGTGTTTGGAGATGTGCAGGATGGCATGACCATCGCCAAGGAGGAGATCTTCGGGCCAGTGAT
GCAGATCCTGAAGTTCAAGACCATAGAGGAGGTTGTTGGGAGAGCCAACAATTCCACGTACGGGCTGGCC
GCAGCTGTCTTCACAAAGGATTTGGACAAGGCCAATTACCTGTCCCAGGCCCTCCAGGCGGGCACTGTGT
GGGTCAACTGCTATGATGTGTTTGGAGCCCAGTCACCCTTTGGTGGCTACAAGATGTCGGGGAGTGGCCG
GGAGTTGGGCGAGTACGGGCTGCAGGCATACACTAAAGTGAAAACTGTCACAGTCAAAGTGCCTCAGAAG
AACTCAACGCGTACGCGGCCGCTCGAGCAGAAACTCATCTCAGAAGAGGATCTGGCAGCAAATGATGAGG
GCAGAGGAAGTCTGCTAACATGCGGTGACGTCGAGGAGAATCCTGGCCCAGTGAGCAAGGGCGAGGAGCT
GTTCACCGGGGTGGTGCCCATCCTGGTCGAGCTGGACGGCGACGTAAACGGCCACAAGTTCAGCGTGTCC
GGCGAGGGCGAGGGCGATGCCACCTACGGCAAGCTGACCCTGAAGTTCATCTGCACCACCGGCAAGCTGC
CCGTGCCCTGGCCCACCCTCGTGACCACCCTGACCTACGGCGTGCAGTGCTTCAGCCGCTACCCCGACCA
CATGAAGCAGCACGACTTCTTCAAGTCCGCCATGCCCGAAGGCTACGTCCAGGAGCGCACCATCTTCTTC
AAGGACGACGGCAACTACAAGACCCGCGCCGAGGTGAAGTTCGAGGGCGACACCCTGGTGAACCGCATCG
AGCTGAAGGGCATCGACTTCAAGGAGGACGGCAACATCCTGGGGCACAAGCTGGAGTACAACTACAACAG
CCACAACGTCTATATCATGGCCGACAAGCAGAAGAACGGCATCAAGGTGAACTTCAAGATCCGCCACAAC
ATCGAGGACGGCAGCGTGCAGCTCGCCGACCACTACCAGCAGAACACCCCCATCGGCGACGGCCCCGTGC
TGCTGCCCGACAACCACTACCTGAGCACCCAGTCCGCCCTGAGCAAAGACCCCAACGAGAAGCGCGATCA
CATGGTCCTGCTGGAGTTCGTGACCGCCGCCGGGATCACTCTCGGCATGGACGAGCTGTACAAGGAATTC
TAACTAGAGCTCGCTCGATATCAAGCTTATCGATAATCAACCTCTGGATTACAAAATTTGTGAAAGATTG
ACTGGTATTCTTAACTATGTTGCTCCTTTTACGCTATGTGGATACGCTGCTTTAATGCCTTTGTATCATG
CTATTGCTTCCCGTATGGCTTTCATTTTCTCCTCCTTGTATAAATCCTGGTTGCTGTCTCTTTATGAGGA
GTTGTGGCCCGTTGTCAGGCAACGTGGCGTGGTGTGCACTGTGTTTGCTGACGCAACCCCCACTGGTTGG
GGCATTGCCACCACCTGTCAGCTCCTTTCCGGGACTTTCGCTTTCCCCCTCCCTATTGCCACGGCGGAAC
TCATCGCCGCCTGCCTTGCCCGCTGCTGGACAGGGGCTCGGCTGTTGGGCACTGACAATTCCGTGGTGTT
GTCGGGGAAATCATCGTCCTTTCCTTGGCTGCTCGCCTGTGTTGCCACCTGGATTCTGCGCGGGACGTCC
TTCTGCTACGTCCCTTCGGCCCTCAATCCAGCGGACCTTCCTTCCCGCGGCCTGCTGCCGGCTCTGCGGC
CTCTTCCGCGTCTTCGCCTTCGCCCTCAGACGAGTCGGATCTCCCTTTGGGCCGCCTCCCCGCATCGATA
CCGTCGACCTCGAGACCTAGAAAAACATGGAGCAATCACAAGTAGCAATACAGCAGCTACCAATGCTGAT
TGTGCCTGGCTAGAAGCACAAGAGGAGGAGGAGGTGGGTTTTCCAGTCACACCTCAGGTACCTTTAAGAC
CAATGACTTACAAGGCAGCTGTAGATCTTAGCCACTTTTTAAAAGAAAAGGGGGGACTGGAAGGGCTAAT
TCACTCCCAACGAAGACAAGATATCCTTGATCTGTGGATCTACCACACACAAGGCTACTTCCCTGATTGG
CAGAACTACACACCAGGGCCAGGGATCAGATATCCACTGACCTTTGGATGGTGCTACAAGCTAGTACCAG
TTGAGCAAGAGAAGGTAGAAGAAGCCAATGAAGGAGAGAACACCCGCTTGTTACACCCTGTGAGCCTGCA
TGGGATGGATGACCCGGAGAGAGAAGTATTAGAGTGGAGGTTTGACAGCCGCCTAGCATTTCATCACATG
GCCCGAGAGCTGCATCCGGACTGTACTGGGTCTCTCTGGTTAGACCAGATCTGAGCCTGGGAGCTCTCTG
GCTAACTAGGGAACCCACTGCTTAAGCCTCAATAAAGCTTGCCTTGAGTGCTTCAAGTAGTGTGTGCCCG
TCTGTTGTGTGACTCTGGTAACTAGAGATCCCTCAGACCCTTTTAGTCAGTGTGGAAAATCTCTAGCAGG
GCCCGTTTAAACCCGCTGATCAGCCTCGACTGTGCCTTCTAGTTGCCAGCCATCTGTTGTTTGCCCCTCC
CCCGTGCCTTCCTTGACCCTGGAAGGTGCCACTCCCACTGTCCTTTCCTAATAAAATGAGGAAATTGCAT
CGCATTGTCTGAGTAGGTGTCATTCTATTCTGGGGGGTGGGGTGGGGCAGGACAGCAAGGGGGAGGATTG
GGAAGACAATAGCAGGCATGCTGGGGATGCGGTGGGCTCTATGGCTTCTGAGGCGGAAAGAACCAGCTGG
GGCTCTAGGGGGTATCCCC
[124 nt withheld, positions 4500-4623]
C
[91 nt withheld, positions 4625-4715]
A
[49 nt withheld, positions 4717-4765]
CCTTTGACGTTGGAGTCCACGTTCTTT
[37 nt withheld, positions 4793-4829]
ACCCTATCTCGGTCTATTCTTTTGATTTATAAGGGATTTTGCCGATTTCGGCCTATTGGTTAAAAAATGA
GCTGATTTAACAAAAATTTAACGCGAATTAATTCTGTGGAATGTGTGTCAGTTAGGGTGTGGAAAGTCCC
CAGGCTCCCCAGCAGGCAGAAGTATGCAAAGCATGCATCTCAATTAGTCAGCAACCAGGTGTGGAAAGTC
CCCAGGCTCCCCAGCAGGCAGAAGTATGCAAAGCATGCATCTCAATTAGTCAGCAACCATAGTCCCGCCC
CTAACTCCGCCCATCCCGCCCCTAACTCCGCCCAGTTCCGCCCATTCTCCGCCCCATGGCTGACTAATTT
TTTTTATTTATGCAGAGGCCGAGGCCGCCTCTGCCTCTGAGCTATTCCAGAAGTAGTGAGGAGGCTTTTT
TGGAGGCCTAGGCTTTTGCAAAAAGCTCCCGGGAGCTTGTATATCCATTTTCGGATCTGATCAGCACGTG
TTGACAATTAATCATCGGCATAGTATATCGGCATAGTATAATACGACAAGGTGAGGAACTAAACCATGGC
CAAGTTGACCAGTGCCGTTCCGGTGCTCACCGCGCGCGACGTCGCCGGAGCGGTCGAGTTCTGGACCGAC
CGGCTCGGGTTCTCCCGGGACTTCGTGGAGGACGACTTCGCCGGTGTGGTCCGGGACGACGTGACCCTGT
TCATCAGCGCGGTCCAGGACCAGGTGGTGCCGGACAACACCCTGGCCTGGGTGTGGGTGCGCGGCCTGGA
CGAGCTGTACGCCGAGTGGTCGGAGGTCGTGTCCACGAACTTCCGGGACGCCTCCGGGCCGGCCATGACC
GAGATCGGCGAGCAGCCGTGGGGGCGGGAGTTCGCCCTGCGCGACCCGGCCGGCAACTGCGTGCACTTCG
TGGCCGAGGAGCAGGACTGACACGTGCTACGAGATTTCGATTCCACCGCCGCCTTCTATGAAAGGTTGGG
CTTCGGAATCGTTTTCCGGGACGCCGGCTGGATGATCCTCCAGCGCGGGGATCTCATGCTGGAGTTCTTC
GCCCACCCCAACTTGTTTATTGCAGCTTATAATGGTTACAAATAAAGCAATAGCATCACAAATTTCACAA
ATAAAGCATTTTTTTCACTGCATTCTAGTTGTGGTTTGTCCAAACTCATCAATGTATCTTATCATGTCTG
TATACCGTCGACCTCTAGCTAGAGCTTGGCGTAATCATGGTCATAGCTGTTTCCTGTGTGAAATTGTTAT
CCGCTCACAATTCCACACAACATACGAGCCGGAAGCATAAAGTGTAAAGCCTGGGGTGCCTAATGAGTGA
GCTAACTCACATTAATTGCGTTGCGCTCACTGCCCGCTTTCCAGTCGGGAAACCTGTCGTGCCAGCTGCA
TTAATGAATCGGCCAACGCGCGGGGAGAGGCGGTTTGCGTATTGGGCGCTCTTCCGCTTCCTCGCTCACT
GACTCGCTGCGCTCGGTCGTTCGGCTGCGGCGAGCGGTATCAGCTCACTCAAAGGCGGTAATACGGTTAT
CCACAGAATCAGGGGATAACGCAGGAAAGAACATGTGAGCAAAAGGCCAGCAAAAGGCCAGGAACCGTAA
AAAGGCCGCGTTGCTGGCGTTTTTCCATAGGCTCCGCCCCCCTGACGAGCATCACAAAAATCGACGCTCA
AGTCAGAGGTGGCGAAACCCGACAGGACTATAAAGATACCAGGCGTTTCCCCCTGGAAGCTCCCTCGTGC
GCTCTCCTGTTCCGACCCTGCCGCTTACCGGATACCTGTCCGCCTTTCTCCCTTCGGGAAGCGTGGCGCT
TTCTCATAGCTCACGCTGTAGGTATCTCAGTTCGGTGTAGGTCGTTCGCTCCAAGCTGGGCTGTGTGCAC
GAACCCCCCGTTCAGCCCGACCGCTGCGCCTTATCCGGTAACTATCGTCTTGAGTCCAACCCGGTAAGAC
ACGACTTATCGCCACTGGCAGCAGCCACTGGTAACAGGATTAGCAGAGCGAGGTATGTAGGCGGTGCTAC
AGAGTTCTTGAAGTGGTGGCCTAACTACGGCTACACTAGAAGAACAGTATTTGGTATCTGCGCTCTGCTG
AAGCCAGTTACCTTCGGAAAAAGAGTTGGTAGCTCTTGATCCGGCAAACAAACCACCGCTGGTAGCGGTG
GTTTTTTTGTTTGCAAGCAGCAGATTACGCGCAGAAAAAAAGGATCTCAAGAAGATCCTTTGATCTTTTC
TACGGGGTCTGACGCTCAGTGGAACGAAAACTCACGTTAAGGGATTTTGGTCATGAGATTATCAAAAAGG
ATCTTCACCTAGATCCTTTTAAATTAAAAATGAAGTTTTAAATCAATCTAAAGTATATATGAGTAAACTT
GGTCTGACAGTTACCAATGCTTAATCAGTGAGGCACCTATCTCAGCGATCTGTCTATTTCGTTCATCCAT
AGTTGCCTGACTCCCCGTCGTGTAGATAACTACGATACGGGAGGGCTTACCATCTGGCCCCAGTGCTGCA
ATGATACCGCGAGACCCACGCTCACCGGCTCCAGATTTATCAGCAATAAACCAGCCAGCCGGAAGGGCCG
AGCGCAGAAGTGGTCCTGCAACTTTATCCGCCTCCATCCAGTCTATTAATTGTTGCCGGGAAGCTAGAGT
AAGTAGTTCGCCAGTTAATAGTTTGCGCAACGTTGTTGCCATTGCTACAGGCATCGTGGTGTCACGCTCG
TCGTTTGGTATGGCTTCATTCAGCTCCGGTTCCCAACGATCAAGGCGAGTTACATGATCCCCCATGTTGT
GCAAAAAAGCGGTTAGCTCCTTCGGTCCTCCGATCGTTGTCAGAAGTAAGTTGGCCGCAGTGTTATCACT
CATGGTTATGGCAGCACTGCATAATTCTCTTACTGTCATGCCATCCGTAAGATGCTTTTCTGTGACTGGT
GAGTACTCAACCAAGTCATTCTGAGAATAGTGTATGCGGCGACCGAGTTGCTCTTGCCCGGCGTCAATAC
GGGATAATACCGCGCCACATAGCAGAACTTTAAAAGTGCTCATCATTGGAAAACGTTCTTCGGGGCGAAA
ACTCTCAAGGATCTTACCGCTGTTGAGATCCAGTTCGATGTAACCCACTCGTGCACCCAACTGATCTTCA
GCATCTTTTACTTTCACCAGCGTTTCTGGGTGAGCAAAAACAGGAAGGCAAAATGCCGCAAAAAAGGGAA
TAAGGGCGACACGGAAATGTTGAATACTCATACTCTTCCTTTTTCAATATTATTGAAGCATTTATCAGGG
TTATTGTCTCATGAGCGGATACATATTTGAATGTATTTAGAAAAATAAACAAATAGGGGTTCCGCGCACA
TTTCCCCGAAAAGTGCCACCTGACGTCGACGGATCGGGAGATCTCCCGATCCCCTATGGTGCACTCTCAG
TACAATCTGCTCTGATGCCGCATAGTTAAGCCAGTATCTGCTCCCTGCTTGTGTGTTGGAGGTCGCTGAG
TAGTGCGCGAGCAAAATTTAAGCTACAACAAGGCAAGGCTTGACCGACAATTGCATGAAGAATCTGCTTA
GGGTTAGGCGTTTTGCGCTGCTTCGCGATGTACGGGCCAGATATACGCGTTGACATTGATTATTGACTAG
TTATTAATAGTAATCAATTACGGGGTCATTAGTTCATAGCCCATATATGGAGTTCCGCGTTACATAACTT
ACGGTAAATGGCCCGCCTGGCTGACCGCCCAACGACCCCCGCCCATTGACGTCAATAATGACGTATGTTC
CCATAGTAACGCCAATAGGGACTTTCCATTGACGTCAATGGGTGGAGTATTTACGGTAAACTGCCCACTT
GGCAGTACATCAAGTGTATCATATGCCAAGTACGCCCCCTATTGACGTCAATGACGGTAAATGGCCCGCC
TGGCATTATGCCCAGTACATGACCTTATGGGACTTTCCTACTTGGCAGTACATCTACGTATTAGTCATCG
CTATTACCATGGTGATGCGGTTTTGGCAGTACATCAATGGGCGTGGATAGCGGTTTGACTCACGGGGATT
TCCAAGTCTCCACCCCATTGACGTCAATGGGAGTTTGTTTTGGCACCAAAATCAACGGGACTTTCCAAAA
TGTCGTAACAACTCCGCCCCATTGACGCAAATGGGCGGTAGGCGTGTACGGTGGGAGGTCTATATAAGCA
GCGCGTTTTGCCTGTACTGGGTCTCTCTGGTTAGACCAGATCTGAGCCTGGGAGCTCTCTGGCTAACTAG
GGAACCCACTGCTTAAGCCTCAATAAAGCTTGCCTTGAGTGCTTCAAGTAGTGTGTGCCCGTCTGTTGTG
TGACTCTGGTAACTAGAGATCCCTCAGACCCTTTTAGTCAGTGTGGAAAATCTCTAGCAGTGGCGCCCGA
ACAGGGACTTGAAAGCGAAAGGGAAACCAGAGGAGCTCTCTCGACGCAGGACTCGGCTTGCTGAAGCGCG
CACGGCAAGAGGCGAGGGGCGGCGACTGGTGAGTACGCCAAAAATTTTGACTAGCGGAGGCTAGAAGGAG
AGAGATGGGTGCGAGAGCGTCAGTATTAAGCGGGGGAGAATTAGATCGCGATGGGAAAAAATTCGGTTAA
GGCCAGGGGGAAAGAAAAAATATAAATTAAAACATATAGTATGGGCAAGCAGGGAGCTAGAACGATTCGC
AGTTAATCCTGGCCTGTTAGAAACATCAGAAGGCTGTAGACAAATACTGGGACAGCTACAACCATCCCTT
CAGACAGGATCAGAAGAACTTAGATCATTATATAATACAGTAGCAACCCTCTATTGTGTGCATCAAAGGA
TAGAGATAAAAGACACCAAGGAAGCTTTAGACAAGATAGAGGAAGAGCAAAACAAAAGTAAGACCACCGC
ACAGCAAGCGGCCGCTGATCTTCAGACCTGGAGGAGGAGATATGAGGGACAATTGGAGAAGTGAATTATA
TAAATATAAAGTAGTAAAAATTGAACCATTAGGAGTAGCACCCACCAAGGCAAAGAGAAGAGTGGTGCAG
AGAGAAAAAAGAGCAGTGGGAATAGGAGCTTTGTTCCTTGGGTTCTTGGGAGCAGCAGGAAGCACTATGG
GCGCAGCGTCAATGACGCTGACGGTACAGGCCAGACAATTATTGTCTGGTATAGTGCAGCAGCAGAACAA
TTTGCTGAGGGCTATTGAGGCGCAACAGCATCTGTTGCAACTCACAGTCTGGGGCATCAAGCAGCTCCAG
GCAAGAATCCTGGCTGTGGAAAGATACCTAAAGGATCAACAGCTCCTGGGGATTTGGGGTTGCTCTGGAA
AACTCATTTGCACCACTGCTGTGCCTTGGAATGCTAGTTGGAGTAATAAATCTCTGGAACAGATTTGGAA
TCACACGACCTGGATGGAGTGGGACAGAGAAATTAACAATTACACAAGCTTAATACACTCCTTAATTGAA
GAATCGCAAAACCAGCAAGAAAAGAATGAACAAGAATTATTGGAATTAGATAAATGGGCAAGTTTGTGGA
ATTGGTTTAACATAACAAATTGGCTGTGGTATATAAAATTATTCATAATGATAGTAGGAGGCTTGGTAGG
TTTAAGAATAGTTTTTGCTGTACTTTCTATAGTGAATAGAGTTAGGCAGGGATATTCACCATTATCGTTT
CAGACCCACCTCCCAACCCCGAGGGGACCCGACAGGCCCGAAGGAATAGAAGAAGAAGGTGGAGAGAGAG
ACAGAGACAGATCCATTCGATTAGTGAACGGATCGGCACTGCGTGCGCCAATTCTGCAGACAAATGGCAG
TATTCATCCACAATTTTAAAAGAAAAGGGGGGATTGGGGGGTACAGTGCAGGGGAAAGAATAGTAGACAT
AATAGCAACAGACATACAAACTAAAGAATTACAAAAACAAATTACAAAAATTCAAAATTTTCGGGTTTAT
TACAGGGACAGCAGAGATCCAGTTTGGTTAATTAACTGCAGAGGGCCCTGCGTATG
